>Addgene plasmid #195266 | lenti-fullef1a-mutFAKSPARK2 | depositor full sequence | sequence record 398102 | lenti-fullef1a-mutFAKSPARK2 sequence 11618 bps
GTCGACGGATCGGGAGATCTCCCGATCCCCTATGGTGCACTCTCAGTACAATCTGCTCTGATGCCGCATA
GTTAAGCCAGTATCTGCTCCCTGCTTGTGTGTTGGAGGTCGCTGAGTAGTGCGCGAGCAAAATTTAAGCT
ACAACAAGGCAAGGCTTGACCGACAATTGCATGAAGAATCTGCTTAGGGTTAGGCGTTTTGCGCTGCTTC
GCGATGTACGGGCCAGATATACGCGTTGACATTGATTATTGACTAGTTATTAATAGTAATCAATTACGGG
GTCATTAGTTCATAGCCCATATATGGAGTTCCGCGTTACATAACTTACGGTAAATGGCCCGCCTGGCTGA
CCGCCCAACGACCCCCGCCCATTGACGTCAATAATGACGTATGTTCCCATAGTAACGCCAATAGGGACTT
TCCATTGACGTCAATGGGTGGAGTATTTACGGTAAACTGCCCACTTGGCAGTACATCAAGTGTATCATAT
GCCAAGTACGCCCCCTATTGACGTCAATGACGGTAAATGGCCCGCCTGGCATTATGCCCAGTACATGACC
TTATGGGACTTTCCTACTTGGCAGTACATCTACGTATTAGTCATCGCTATTACCATGGTGATGCGGTTTT
GGCAGTACATCAATGGGCGTGGATAGCGGTTTGACTCACGGGGATTTCCAAGTCTCCACCCCATTGACGT
CAATGGGAGTTTGTTTTGGCACCAAAATCAACGGGACTTTCCAAAATGTCGTAACAACTCCGCCCCATTG
ACGCAAATGGGCGGTAGGCGTGTACGGTGGGAGGTCTATATAAGCAGCGCGTTTTGCCTGTACTGGGTCT
CTCTGGTTAGACCAGATCTGAGCCTGGGAGCTCTCTGGCTAACTAGGGAACCCACTGCTTAAGCCTCAAT
AAAGCTTGCCTTGAGTGCTTCAAGTAGTGTGTGCCCGTCTGTTGTGTGACTCTGGTAACTAGAGATCCCT
CAGACCCTTTTAGTCAGTGTGGAAAATCTCTAGCAGTGGCGCCCGAACAGGGACTTGAAAGCGAAAGGGA
AACCAGAGGAGCTCTCTCGACGCAGGACTCGGCTTGCTGAAGCGCGCACGGCAAGAGGCGAGGGGCGGCG
ACTGGTGAGTACGCCAAAAATTTTGACTAGCGGAGGCTAGAAGGAGAGAGATGGGTGCGAGAGCGTCAGT
ATTAAGCGGGGGAGAATTAGATCGCGATGGGAAAAAATTCGGTTAAGGCCAGGGGGAAAGAAAAAATATA
AATTAAAACATATAGTATGGGCAAGCAGGGAGCTAGAACGATTCGCAGTTAATCCTGGCCTGTTAGAAAC
ATCAGAAGGCTGTAGACAAATACTGGGACAGCTACAACCATCCCTTCAGACAGGATCAGAAGAACTTAGA
TCATTATATAATACAGTAGCAACCCTCTATTGTGTGCATCAAAGGATAGAGATAAAAGACACCAAGGAAG
CTTTAGACAAGATAGAGGAAGAGCAAAACAAAAGTAAGACCACCGCACAGCAAGCGGCCGCTGATCTTCA
GACCTGGAGGAGGAGATATGAGGGACAATTGGAGAAGTGAATTATATAAATATAAAGTAGTAAAAATTGA
ACCATTAGGAGTAGCACCCACCAAGGCAAAGAGAAGAGTGGTGCAGAGAGAAAAAAGAGCAGTGGGAATA
GGAGCTTTGTTCCTTGGGTTCTTGGGAGCAGCAGGAAGCACTATGGGCGCAGCGTCAATGACGCTGACGG
TACAGGCCAGACAATTATTGTCTGGTATAGTGCAGCAGCAGAACAATTTGCTGAGGGCTATTGAGGCGCA
ACAGCATCTGTTGCAACTCACAGTCTGGGGCATCAAGCAGCTCCAGGCAAGAATCCTGGCTGTGGAAAGA
TACCTAAAGGATCAACAGCTCCTGGGGATTTGGGGTTGCTCTGGAAAACTCATTTGCACCACTGCTGTGC
CTTGGAATGCTAGTTGGAGTAATAAATCTCTGGAACAGATTTGGAATCACACGACCTGGATGGAGTGGGA
CAGAGAAATTAACAATTACACAAGCTTAATACACTCCTTAATTGAAGAATCGCAAAACCAGCAAGAAAAG
AATGAACAAGAATTATTGGAATTAGATAAATGGGCAAGTTTGTGGAATTGGTTTAACATAACAAATTGGC
TGTGGTATATAAAATTATTCATAATGATAGTAGGAGGCTTGGTAGGTTTAAGAATAGTTTTTGCTGTACT
TTCTATAGTGAATAGAGTTAGGCAGGGATATTCACCATTATCGTTTCAGACCCACCTCCCAACCCCGAGG
GGACCCGACAGGCCCGAAGGAATAGAAGAAGAAGGTGGAGAGAGAGACAGAGACAGATCCATTCGATTAG
TGAACGGATCGGCACTGCGTGCGCCAATTCTGCAGACAAATGGCAGTATTCATCCACAATTTTAAAAGAA
AAGGGGGGATTGGGGGGTACAGTGCAGGGGAAAGAATAGTAGACATAATAGCAACAGACATACAAACTAA
AGAATTACAAAAACAAATTACAAAAATTCAAAATTTTCGGGTTTATTACAGGGACAGCAGAGATCCAGTT
TGGTTAATTAGCTAGCCGATGAGTAATTCATACAAAAGGACTCGCCCCTGCCTTGGGGAATCCCAGGGAC
CGTCGTTAAACTCCCACTAACGTAGAACCCAGAGATCGCTGCGTTCCCGCCCCCTCACCCGCCCGCTCTC
GTCATCACTGAGGTGGAGAAGAGCATGCGTGAGGCTCCGGTGCCCGTCAGTGGGCAGAGCGCACATCGCC
CACAGTCCCCGAGAAGTTGGGGGGAGGGGTCGGCAATTGAACCGGTGCCTAGAGAAGGTGGCGCGGGGTA
AACTGGGAAAGTGATGTCGTGTACTGGCTCCGCCTTTTTCCCGAGGGTGGGGGAGAACCGTATATAAGTG
CAGTAGTCGCCGTGAACGTTCTTTTTCGCAACGGGTTTGCCGCCAGAACACAGGTAAGTGCCGTGTGTGG
TTCCCGCGGGCCTGGCCTCTTTACGGGTTATGGCCCTTGCGTGCCTTGAATTACTTCCACGCCCCTGGCT
GCAGTACGTGATTCTTGATCCCGAGCTTCGGGTTGGAAGTGGGTGGGAGAGTTCGAGGCCTTGCGCTTAA
GGAGCCCCTTCGCCTCGTGCTTGAGTTGAGGCCTGGCTTGGGCGCTGGGGCCGCCGCGTGCGAATCTGGT
GGCACCTTCGCGCCTGTCTCGCTGCTTTCGATAAGTCTCTAGCCATTTAAAATTTTTGATGACCTGCTGC
GACGCTTTTTTTCTGGCAAGATAGTCTTGTAAATGCGGGCCAAGATCTGCACACTGGTATTTCGGTTTTT
GGGGCCGCGGGCGGCGACGGGGCCCGTGCGTCCCAGCGCACATGTTCGGCGAGGCGGGGCCTGCGAGCGC
GGCCACCGAGAATCGGACGGGGGTAGTCTCAAGCTGGCCGGCCTGCTCTGGTGCCTGGCCTCGCGCCGCC
GTGTATCGCCCCGCCCTGGGCGGCAAGGCTGGCCCGGTCGGCACCAGTTGCGTGAGCGGAAAGATGGCCG
CTTCCCGGCCCTGCTGCAGGGAGCTCAAAATGGAGGACGCGGCGCTCGGGAGAGCGGGCGGGTGAGTCAC
CCACACAAAGGAAAAGGGCCTTTCCGTCCTCAGCCGTCGCTTCATGTGACTCCACGGAGTACCGGGCGCC
GTCCAGGCACCTCGATTAGTTCTCGAGCTTTTGGAGTACGTCGTCTTTAGGTTGGGGGGAGGGGTTTTAT
GCGATGGAGTTTCCCCACACTGAGTGGGTGGAGACTGAAGTTAGGCCAGCTTGGCACTTGATGTAATTCT
CCTTGGAATTTGCCCTTTTTGAGTTTGGATCTTGGTTCATTCTCAAGCCTCAGACAGTGGTTCAAAGTTT
TTTTCTTCCATTTCAGGTGTCGTGACCCGGATCTAGCGCCACCATGGAGACGGATGATTTCGCGGAGATA
ATAGATGAGCTCGAGTCCGGACTCAGATCTGGCAGCGGTGGAGGCGATATCATGGTGAGCAAGGGCGAGG
AGCTGTTCACCGGGGTGGTGCCCATCCTGGTCGAGCTGGACGGCGACGTAAACGGCCACAAGTTCAGCGT
GTCCGGCGAGGGCGAGGGCGATGCCACCTACGGCAAGCTGACCCTGAAGTTCATCTGCACCACCGGCAAG
CTGCCCGTGCCCTGGCCCACCCTCGTGACCACCCTGACCTACGGCGTGCAGTGCTTCAGCCGCTACCCCG
ACCACATGAAGCAGCACGACTTCTTCAAGTCCGCCATGCCCGAAGGCTACGTCCAGGAGCGCACCATCTT
CTTCAAGGACGACGGCAACTACAAGACCCGCGCCGAGGTGAAGTTCGAGGGCGACACCCTGGTGAACCGC
ATCGAGCTGAAGGGCATCGACTTCAAGGAGGACGGCAACATCCTGGGGCACAAGCTGGAGTACAACTACA
ACAGCCACAACGTCTATATCATGGCCGACAAGCAGAAGAACGGCATCAAGGCCAACTTCAAGATCCGCCA
CAACATCGAGGACGGCAGCGTGCAGCTCGCCGACCACTACCAGCAGAACACCCCCATCGGCGACGGCCCC
GTGCTGCTGCCCGACAACCACTACCTGAGCACCCAGTCCGCCCTGAGCAAAGACCCCAACGAGAAGCGCG
ATCACATGGTCCTGCTGGAGTTCGTGACCGCCGCCGGGATCACTCTCGGCATGGACGAGCTGTACAAGGG
ATCCGGCAGTGCTGGTGGTAGTGCTGGTGGTAGTGCTGGTGGTAGTGCTGGTGGCAGTGCTGGTGGTAGT
GCTGGTGGTAGTGCTGGTGGCTCTAGAGGAGAAATCGCAAAGAGTCTGAAAGAAATTGCAAAATCCTTGA
AGGAAATAGCGTGGTCACTGAAAGAAATTGCCAAGTCCCTCAAAGGGGGTACCGAGGGCAGAGGAAGTCT
GCTAACATGCGGTGACGTCGAGGAGAATCCTGGCCCAAAGCTTGCCACCATGTGGTATTTTGGCAAGATC
ACCAGACGGGAGTCAGAGCGGTTACTGCTCAATGCAGAGAACCCGAGAGGGACCTTCCTCGTGCGAGAAA
GTGAGACCACGAAAGGTGCCTACTGCCTCTCAGTGTCTGACTTCGACAACGCCAAGGGCCTCAACGTGAA
GCACTACAAGATCCGCAAGCTGGACAGCGGCGGCTTCTACATCACCTCCCGCACCCAGTTCAACAGCCTG
CAGCAGCTGGTGGCCTACTACTCCAAACACGCCGATGGCCTGTGCCACCGCCTCACCACCGTGTGCCTCG
AGCCGCGGTCTGGTCTGCGTTCTGGTTCTGGTGGTGGTATCGATATGGTTTCTAAAGGTGAAGAACTGTT
TACTGGTGTTGTACCGATCCTGGTTGAACTGGACGGCGACGTAAATGGTCATAAATTCTCCGTTTCTGGT
GAGGGCGAGGGTGATGCAACTTATGGCAAGCTGACCCTGAAATTCATTTGCACCACCGGAAAACTGCCGG
TTCCGTGGCCGACCCTGGTGACCACTCTGACCTATGGCGTACAGTGCTTCTCTCGCTACCCGGATCACAT
GAAACAGCACGACTTTTTCAAATCTGCGATGCCGGAAGGTTACGTACAAGAGCGTACCATCTTCTTCAAA
GATGACGGTAATTACAAAACAAGAGCGGAAGTTAAATTCGAGGGTGACACCCTGGTGAACCGCATCGAAC
TGAAAGGCATCGACTTCAAAGAGGATGGCAACATCCTGGGCCACAAACTGGAATACAACTACAACTCCCA
CAACGTGTACATCATGGCTGATAAGCAGAAGAACGGCATCAAAGCGAACTTCAAAATTCGTCACAACATC
GAAGACGGCTCTGTTCAACTGGCGGATCACTACCAGCAGAACACGCCGATTGGCGACGGCCCGGTTCTGC
TGCCGGATAACCACTATCTGTCCACCCAGTCTGCCCTGTCTAAAGACCCGAACGAGAAACGTGACCATAT
GGTACTGCTGGAATTTGTTACCGCCGCTGGTATCACCCTGGGTATGGACGAACTGTACAAGACCGGTGGC
TCCGCAGGTGGTTCCGCTGGTGGAAGCGCCGGTGGTTCTGCGGGTGGATCTGCTGGAGGTTCTGCAGGAG
GAAGCGCTGGAGGTGGGCGCGCCACCTTGAGAGAAATCGAGGAATTGTTGAGGAAAATCATTGAAGACAG
CGTGCGCAGTGTGGCCGAGCTGGAGGACATTGAGAAGTGGCTGAAGAAAATCTAAGAATTCGATATCAAG
CTTATCGGTAATCAACCTCTGGATTACAAAATTTGTGAAAGATTGACTGGTATTCTTAACTATGTTGCTC
CTTTTACGCTATGTGGATACGCTGCTTTAATGCCTTTGTATCATGCTATTGCTTCCCGTATGGCTTTCAT
TTTCTCCTCCTTGTATAAATCCTGGTTGCTGTCTCTTTATGAGGAGTTGTGGCCCGTTGTCAGGCAACGT
GGCGTGGTGTGCACTGTGTTTGCTGACGCAACCCCCACTGGTTGGGGCATTGCCACCACCTGTCAGCTCC
TTTCCGGGACTTTCGCTTTCCCCCTCCCTATTGCCACGGCGGAACTCATCGCCGCCTGCCTTGCCCGCTG
CTGGACAGGGGCTCGGCTGTTGGGCACTGACAATTCCGTGGTGTTGTCGGGGAAATCATCGTCCTTTCCT
TGGCTGCTCGCCTGTGTTGCCACCTGGATTCTGCGCGGGACGTCCTTCTGCTACGTCCCTTCGGCCCTCA
ATCCAGCGGACCTTCCTTCCCGCGGCCTGCTGCCGGCTCTGCGGCCTCTTCCGCGTCTTCGCCTTCGCCC
TCAGACGAGTCGGATCTCCCTTTGGGCCGCCTCCCCGCATCGATACCGTCGACCTCGAGACCTAGAAAAA
CATGGAGCAATCACAAGTAGCAATACAGCAGCTACCAATGCTGATTGTGCCTGGCTAGAAGCACAAGAGG
AGGAGGAGGTGGGTTTTCCAGTCACACCTCAGGTACCTTTAAGACCAATGACTTACAAGGCAGCTGTAGA
TCTTAGCCACTTTTTAAAAGAAAAGGGGGGACTGGAAGGGCTAATTCACTCCCAACGAAGACAAGATATC
CTTGATCTGTGGATCTACCACACACAAGGCTACTTCCCTGATTGGCAGAACTACACACCAGGGCCAGGGA
TCAGATATCCACTGACCTTTGGATGGTGCTACAAGCTAGTACCAGTTGAGCAAGAGAAGGTAGAAGAAGC
CAATGAAGGAGAGAACACCCGCTTGTTACACCCTGTGAGCCTGCATGGGATGGATGACCCGGAGAGAGAA
GTATTAGAGTGGAGGTTTGACAGCCGCCTAGCATTTCATCACATGGCCCGAGAGCTGCATCCGGACTGTA
CTGGGTCTCTCTGGTTAGACCAGATCTGAGCCTGGGAGCTCTCTGGCTAACTAGGGAACCCACTGCTTAA
GCCTCAATAAAGCTTGCCTTGAGTGCTTCAAGTAGTGTGTGCCCGTCTGTTGTGTGACTCTGGTAACTAG
AGATCCCTCAGACCCTTTTAGTCAGTGTGGAAAATCTCTAGCAGGGCCCGTTTAAACCCGCTGATCAGCC
TCGACTGTGCCTTCTAGTTGCCAGCCATCTGTTGTTTGCCCCTCCCCCGTGCCTTCCTTGACCCTGGAAG
GTGCCACTCCCACTGTCCTTTCCTAATAAAATGAGGAAATTGCATCGCATTGTCTGAGTAGGTGTCATTC
TATTCTGGGGGGTGGGGTGGGGCAGGACAGCAAGGGGGAGGATTGGGAAGACAATAGCAGGCATGCTGGG
GATGCGGTGGGCTCTATGGCTTCTGAGGCGGAAAGAACCAGCTGGGGCTCTAGGGGGTATCCCC
[124 nt withheld, positions 7905-8028]
C
[91 nt withheld, positions 8030-8120]
A
[49 nt withheld, positions 8122-8170]
CCTTTGACGTTGGAGTCCACGTTCTTT
[37 nt withheld, positions 8198-8234]
ACCCTATCTCGGTCTATTCTTTTGATTTATAAGGGATTTTGCCGATTTCGGCCTATTGGTTAAAAAATGA
GCTGATTTAACAAAAATTTAACGCGAATTAATTCTGTGGAATGTGTGTCAGTTAGGGTGTGGAAAGTCCC
CAGGCTCCCCAGCAGGCAGAAGTATGCAAAGCATGCATCTCAATTAGTCAGCAACCAGGTGTGGAAAGTC
CCCAGGCTCCCCAGCAGGCAGAAGTATGCAAAGCATGCATCTCAATTAGTCAGCAACCATAGTCCCGCCC
CTAACTCCGCCCATCCCGCCCCTAACTCCGCCCAGTTCCGCCCATTCTCCGCCCCATGGCTGACTAATTT
TTTTTATTTATGCAGAGGCCGAGGCCGCCTCTGCCTCTGAGCTATTCCAGAAGTAGTGAGGAGGCTTTTT
TGGAGGCCTAGGCTTTTGCAAAAAGCTCCCGGGAGCTTGTATATCCATTTTCGGATCTGATCAGCACGTG
TTGACAATTAATCATCGGCATAGTATATCGGCATAGTATAATACGACAAGGTGAGGAACTAAACCATGGC
CAAGTTGACCAGTGCCGTTCCGGTGCTCACCGCGCGCGACGTCGCCGGAGCGGTCGAGTTCTGGACCGAC
CGGCTCGGGTTCTCCCGGGACTTCGTGGAGGACGACTTCGCCGGTGTGGTCCGGGACGACGTGACCCTGT
TCATCAGCGCGGTCCAGGACCAGGTGGTGCCGGACAACACCCTGGCCTGGGTGTGGGTGCGCGGCCTGGA
CGAGCTGTACGCCGAGTGGTCGGAGGTCGTGTCCACGAACTTCCGGGACGCCTCCGGGCCGGCCATGACC
GAGATCGGCGAGCAGCCGTGGGGGCGGGAGTTCGCCCTGCGCGACCCGGCCGGCAACTGCGTGCACTTCG
TGGCCGAGGAGCAGGACTGACACGTGCTACGAGATTTCGATTCCACCGCCGCCTTCTATGAAAGGTTGGG
CTTCGGAATCGTTTTCCGGGACGCCGGCTGGATGATCCTCCAGCGCGGGGATCTCATGCTGGAGTTCTTC
GCCCACCCCAACTTGTTTATTGCAGCTTATAATGGTTACAAATAAAGCAATAGCATCACAAATTTCACAA
ATAAAGCATTTTTTTCACTGCATTCTAGTTGTGGTTTGTCCAAACTCATCAATGTATCTTATCATGTCTG
TATACCGTCGACCTCTAGCTAGAGCTTGGCGTAATCATGGTCATAGCTGTTTCCTGTGTGAAATTGTTAT
CCGCTCACAATTCCACACAACATACGAGCCGGAAGCATAAAGTGTAAAGCCTGGGGTGCCTAATGAGTGA
GCTAACTCACATTAATTGCGTTGCGCTCACTGCCCGCTTTCCAGTCGGGAAACCTGTCGTGCCAGCTGCA
TTAATGAATCGGCCAACGCGCGGGGAGAGGCGGTTTGCGTATTGGGCGCTCTTCCGCTTCCTCGCTCACT
GACTCGCTGCGCTCGGTCGTTCGGCTGCGGCGAGCGGTATCAGCTCACTCAAAGGCGGTAATACGGTTAT
CCACAGAATCAGGGGATAACGCAGGAAAGAACATGTGAGCAAAAGGCCAGCAAAAGGCCAGGAACCGTAA
AAAGGCCGCGTTGCTGGCGTTTTTCCATAGGCTCCGCCCCCCTGACGAGCATCACAAAAATCGACGCTCA
AGTCAGAGGTGGCGAAACCCGACAGGACTATAAAGATACCAGGCGTTTCCCCCTGGAAGCTCCCTCGTGC
GCTCTCCTGTTCCGACCCTGCCGCTTACCGGATACCTGTCCGCCTTTCTCCCTTCGGGAAGCGTGGCGCT
TTCTCATAGCTCACGCTGTAGGTATCTCAGTTCGGTGTAGGTCGTTCGCTCCAAGCTGGGCTGTGTGCAC
GAACCCCCCGTTCAGCCCGACCGCTGCGCCTTATCCGGTAACTATCGTCTTGAGTCCAACCCGGTAAGAC
ACGACTTATCGCCACTGGCAGCAGCCACTGGTAACAGGATTAGCAGAGCGAGGTATGTAGGCGGTGCTAC
AGAGTTCTTGAAGTGGTGGCCTAACTACGGCTACACTAGAAGAACAGTATTTGGTATCTGCGCTCTGCTG
AAGCCAGTTACCTTCGGAAAAAGAGTTGGTAGCTCTTGATCCGGCAAACAAACCACCGCTGGTAGCGGTG
GTTTTTTTGTTTGCAAGCAGCAGATTACGCGCAGAAAAAAAGGATCTCAAGAAGATCCTTTGATCTTTTC
TACGGGGTCTGACGCTCAGTGGAACGAAAACTCACGTTAAGGGATTTTGGTCATGAGATTATCAAAAAGG
ATCTTCACCTAGATCCTTTTAAATTAAAAATGAAGTTTTAAATCAATCTAAAGTATATATGAGTAAACTT
GGTCTGACAGTTACCAATGCTTAATCAGTGAGGCACCTATCTCAGCGATCTGTCTATTTCGTTCATCCAT
AGTTGCCTGACTCCCCGTCGTGTAGATAACTACGATACGGGAGGGCTTACCATCTGGCCCCAGTGCTGCA
ATGATACCGCGAGACCCACGCTCACCGGCTCCAGATTTATCAGCAATAAACCAGCCAGCCGGAAGGGCCG
AGCGCAGAAGTGGTCCTGCAACTTTATCCGCCTCCATCCAGTCTATTAATTGTTGCCGGGAAGCTAGAGT
AAGTAGTTCGCCAGTTAATAGTTTGCGCAACGTTGTTGCCATTGCTACAGGCATCGTGGTGTCACGCTCG
TCGTTTGGTATGGCTTCATTCAGCTCCGGTTCCCAACGATCAAGGCGAGTTACATGATCCCCCATGTTGT
GCAAAAAAGCGGTTAGCTCCTTCGGTCCTCCGATCGTTGTCAGAAGTAAGTTGGCCGCAGTGTTATCACT
CATGGTTATGGCAGCACTGCATAATTCTCTTACTGTCATGCCATCCGTAAGATGCTTTTCTGTGACTGGT
GAGTACTCAACCAAGTCATTCTGAGAATAGTGTATGCGGCGACCGAGTTGCTCTTGCCCGGCGTCAATAC
GGGATAATACCGCGCCACATAGCAGAACTTTAAAAGTGCTCATCATTGGAAAACGTTCTTCGGGGCGAAA
ACTCTCAAGGATCTTACCGCTGTTGAGATCCAGTTCGATGTAACCCACTCGTGCACCCAACTGATCTTCA
GCATCTTTTACTTTCACCAGCGTTTCTGGGTGAGCAAAAACAGGAAGGCAAAATGCCGCAAAAAAGGGAA
TAAGGGCGACACGGAAATGTTGAATACTCATACTCTTCCTTTTTCAATATTATTGAAGCATTTATCAGGG
TTATTGTCTCATGAGCGGATACATATTTGAATGTATTTAGAAAAATAAACAAATAGGGGTTCCGCGCACA
TTTCCCCGAAAAGTGCCACCTGAC
Features (pLannotate 1.2.2; 33 found; start..end, strand, type, name):
     31..83      -  misc_feature   bom (fragment): basis of mobility region from pBR322
    238..617     +  enhancer       CMV enhancer: human cytomegalovirus immediate early enhancer
    618..817     +  promoter       CMV promoter: human cytomegalovirus (CMV) immediate early promoter
    835..1015    +  LTR            5' LTR (truncated): truncated 5' long terminal repeat (LTR) from HIV-1
   1062..1187    +  misc_feature   HIV-1 Ψ: packaging signal of human immunodeficiency virus type 1
   1171..1534    +  CDS            HIV-1 gag (fragment): gag protein from human immunodeficiency virus 1; gag
   1680..1913    +  misc_feature   RRE: The Rev response element (RRE) of HIV-1 allows for Rev-dependent mRNA export from the nucleus to the cytoplasm.
   2290..2390    +  CDS            Rev (fragment): human immunodeficiency virus 1 (HIV-1) Rev protein; rev; enhances nuclear export of unspliced and incompletely spliced viral mRNAs
   2440..2557    +  misc_feature   cPPT/CTS: central polypurine tract and central termination sequence of HIV-1
   2782..2993    +  promoter       EF-1α core promoter: core promoter for human elongation factor EF-1α
   2994..3107    +  intron         EF-1α intron A (fragment): intron upstream of the start codon of human EF-1α
   3733..3936    +  intron         EF-1α intron A: truncated intron upstream of the start codon of human EF-1α
   3991..4476    +  CDS            cEGFP (fragment): cEGFP is a basic (constitutively fluorescent) green fluorescent protein published in 2008, derived from Aequorea victoria.
   4489..6063    +  CDS            GCaMP2: GCaMP2 is a basic (constitutively fluorescent) green fluorescent protein published in 2006, derived from Aequorea victoria.
   6286..6307    +  misc_feature   MCS (fragment): pBluescript multiple cloning site
   6310..6898    +  misc_feature   WPRE: woodchuck hepatitis virus posttranscriptional regulatory element
   6835..7416    +  CDS            nef (fragment): NEF_HV1H2 - Experimental evidence at protein level: Swiss-Prot protein existence level 1. Extracellular Nef protein targets CD4(+) T-lymphocytes for apoptosis by interacting with CXCR4 surface receptors. From Human immunodeficiency virus type 1 group M subtype B (isolate HXB2) (HIV-1).
   7423..7603    +  LTR            5' LTR (truncated): truncated 5' long terminal repeat (LTR) from HIV-1
   7635..7859    +  polyA_signal   bGH poly(A) signal: bovine growth hormone polyadenylation signal
   7863..7884    +  promoter       SV40 promoter (fragment): SV40 enhancer and early promoter
   7905..8333    +  rep_origin     f1 ori (sequence partly withheld): f1 bacteriophage origin of replication; arrow indicates direction of (+) strand synthesis
   8347..8676    +  promoter       SV40 promoter: SV40 enhancer and early promoter
   8724..8771    +  promoter       EM7 promoter: synthetic bacterial promoter&nbsp
   8790..9164    +  CDS            BleoR: antibiotic-binding protein; Sh ble from Streptoalloteichus hindustanus; confers resistance to bleomycin, phleomycin, and Zeocin™
   9174..9299    +  CDS            ble (fragment): BLE_KLEPN - Experimental evidence at protein level: Swiss-Prot protein existence level 1. Binding protein with a strong affinity to the bleomycin family of antibiotics. Binds to CL990; an antimitotic-antibiotic compound. From Klebsiella pneumoniae.
   9294..9415    +  polyA_signal   SV40 poly(A) signal: SV40 polyadenylation signal
   9486..9508    -  protein_bind   lac operator (fragment): The lac repressor binds to the lac operator to inhibit transcription in E. coli. This inhibition can be relieved by adding lactose or isopropyl-β-D-thiogalactopyranoside (IPTG). lac repressor encoded by lacI
   9512..9542    -  promoter       lac promoter: promoter for the E. coli lac operon
   9557..9578    -  protein_bind   CAP binding site: CAP binding activates transcription in the presence of cAMP. E. coli catabolite activator protein
   9591..9683    -  CDS            lacI (fragment): lac repressor; lacI; The lac repressor binds to the lac operator to inhibit transcription in E. coli. This inhibition can be relieved by adding lactose or isopropyl-β-D-thiogalactopyranoside (IPTG).
   9866..10454   -  rep_origin     ori: high-copy-number ColE1/pMB1/pBR322/pUC origin of replication
  10625..11485   -  CDS            AmpR: β-lactamase; bla; confers resistance to ampicillin, carbenicillin, and related antibiotics
  11486..11590   -  promoter       AmpR promoter: bla
