>Addgene plasmid #195266 | lenti-fullef1a-mutFAKSPARK2 | addgene full sequence | sequence record 398151 | Addgene NGS Result
GTCGACGGATCGGGAGATCTCCCGATCCCCTATGGTGCACTCTCAGTACAATCTGCTCTGATGCCGCATA
GTTAAGCCAGTATCTGCTCCCTGCTTGTGTGTTGGAGGTCGCTGAGTAGTGCGCGAGCAAAATTTAAGCT
ACAACAAGGCAAGGCTTGACCGACAATTGCATGAAGAATCTGCTTAGGGTTAGGCGTTTTGCGCTGCTTC
GCGATGTACGGGCCAGATATACGCGTTGACATTGATTATTGACTAGTTATTAATAGTAATCAATTACGGG
GTCATTAGTTCATAGCCCATATATGGAGTTCCGCGTTACATAACTTACGGTAAATGGCCCGCCTGGCTGA
CCGCCCAACGACCCCCGCCCATTGACGTCAATAATGACGTATGTTCCCATAGTAACGCCAATAGGGACTT
TCCATTGACGTCAATGGGTGGAGTATTTACGGTAAACTGCCCACTTGGCAGTACATCAAGTGTATCATAT
GCCAAGTACGCCCCCTATTGACGTCAATGACGGTAAATGGCCCGCCTGGCATTATGCCCAGTACATGACC
TTATGGGACTTTCCTACTTGGCAGTACATCTACGTATTAGTCATCGCTATTACCATGGTGATGCGGTTTT
GGCAGTACATCAATGGGCGTGGATAGCGGTTTGACTCACGGGGATTTCCAAGTCTCCACCCCATTGACGT
CAATGGGAGTTTGTTTTGGCACCAAAATCAACGGGACTTTCCAAAATGTCGTAACAACTCCGCCCCATTG
ACGCAAATGGGCGGTAGGCGTGTACGGTGGGAGGTCTATATAAGCAGCGCGTTTTGCCTGTACTGGGTCT
CTCTGGTTAGACCAGATCTGAGCCTGGGAGCTCTCTGGCTAACTAGGGAACCCACTGCTTAAGCCTCAAT
AAAGCTTGCCTTGAGTGCTTCAAGTAGTGTGTGCCCGTCTGTTGTGTGACTCTGGTAACTAGAGATCCCT
CAGACCCTTTTAGTCAGTGTGGAAAATCTCTAGCAGTGGCGCCCGAACAGGGACTTGAAAGCGAAAGGGA
AACCAGAGGAGCTCTCTCGACGCAGGACTCGGCTTGCTGAAGCGCGCACGGCAAGAGGCGAGGGGCGGCG
ACTGGTGAGTACGCCAAAAATTTTGACTAGCGGAGGCTAGAAGGAGAGAGATGGGTGCGAGAGCGTCAGT
ATTAAGCGGGGGAGAATTAGATCGCGATGGGAAAAAATTCGGTTAAGGCCAGGGGGAAAGAAAAAATATA
AATTAAAACATATAGTATGGGCAAGCAGGGAGCTAGAACGATTCGCAGTTAATCCTGGCCTGTTAGAAAC
ATCAGAAGGCTGTAGACAAATACTGGGACAGCTACAACCATCCCTTCAGACAGGATCAGAAGAACTTAGA
TCATTATATAATACAGTAGCAACCCTCTATTGTGTGCATCAAAGGATAGAGATAAAAGACACCAAGGAAG
CTTTAGACAAGATAGAGGAAGAGCAAAACAAAAGTAAGACCACCGCACAGCAAGCGGCCGCTGATCTTCA
GACCTGGAGGAGGAGATATGAGGGACAATTGGAGAAGTGAATTATATAAATATAAAGTAGTAAAAATTGA
ACCATTAGGAGTAGCACCCACCAAGGCAAAGAGAAGAGTGGTGCAGAGAGAAAAAAGAGCAGTGGGAATA
GGAGCTTTGTTCCTTGGGTTCTTGGGAGCAGCAGGAAGCACTATGGGCGCAGCGTCAATGACGCTGACGG
TACAGGCCAGACAATTATTGTCTGGTATAGTGCAGCAGCAGAACAATTTGCTGAGGGCTATTGAGGCGCA
ACAGCATCTGTTGCAACTCACAGTCTGGGGCATCAAGCAGCTCCAGGCAAGAATCCTGGCTGTGGAAAGA
TACCTAAAGGATCAACAGCTCCTGGGGATTTGGGGTTGCTCTGGAAAACTCATTTGCACCACTGCTGTGC
CTTGGAATGCTAGTTGGAGTAATAAATCTCTGGAACAGATTTGGAATCACACGACCTGGATGGAGTGGGA
CAGAGAAATTAACAATTACACAAGCTTAATACACTCCTTAATTGAAGAATCGCAAAACCAGCAAGAAAAG
AATGAACAAGAATTATTGGAATTAGATAAATGGGCAAGTTTGTGGAATTGGTTTAACATAACAAATTGGC
TGTGGTATATAAAATTATTCATAATGATAGTAGGAGGCTTGGTAGGTTTAAGAATAGTTTTTGCTGTACT
TTCTATAGTGAATAGAGTTAGGCAGGGATATTCACCATTATCGTTTCAGACCCACCTCCCAACCCCGAGG
GGACCCGACAGGCCCGAAGGAATAGAAGAAGAAGGTGGAGAGAGAGACAGAGACAGATCCATTCGATTAG
TGAACGGATCGGCACTGCGTGCGCCAATTCTGCAGACAAATGGCAGTATTCATCCACAATTTTAAAAGAA
AAGGGGGGATTGGGGGGTACAGTGCAGGGGAAAGAATAGTAGACATAATAGCAACAGACATACAAACTAA
AGAATTACAAAAACAAATTACAAAAATTCAAAATTTTCGGGTTTATTACAGGGACAGCAGAGATCCAGTT
TGGTTAATTAGCTAGCCGATGAGTAATTCATACAAAAGGACTCGCCCCTGCCTTGGGGAATCCCAGGGAC
CGTCGTTAAACTCCCACTAACGTAGAACCCAGAGATCGCTGCGTTCCCGCCCCCTCACCCGCCCGCTCTC
GTCATCACTGAGGTGGAGAAGAGCATGCGTGAGGCTCCGGTGCCCGTCAGTGGGCAGAGCGCACATCGCC
CACAGTCCCCGAGAAGTTGGGGGGAGGGGTCGGCAATTGAACCGGTGCCTAGAGAAGGTGGCGCGGGGTA
AACTGGGAAAGTGATGTCGTGTACTGGCTCCGCCTTTTTCCCGAGGGTGGGGGAGAACCGTATATAAGTG
CAGTAGTCGCCGTGAACGTTCTTTTTCGCAACGGGTTTGCCGCCAGAACACAGGTAAGTGCCGTGTGTGG
TTCCCGCGGGCCTGGCCTCTTTACGGGTTATGGCCCTTGCGTGCCTTGAATTACTTCCACGCCCCTGGCT
GCAGTACGTGATTCTTGATCCCGAGCTTCGGGTTGGAAGTGGGTGGGAGAGTTCGAGGCCTTGCGCTTAA
GGAGCCCCTTCGCCTCGTGCTTGAGTTGAGGCCTGGCTTGGGCGCTGGGGCCGCCGCGTGCGAATCTGGT
GGCACCTTCGCGCCTGTCTCGCTGCTTTCGATAAGTCTCTAGCCATTTAAAATTTTTGATGACCTGCTGC
GACGCTTTTTTTCTGGCAAGATAGTCTTGTAAATGCGGGCCAAGATCTGCACACTGGTATTTCGGTTTTT
GGGGCCGCGGGCGGCGACGGGGCCCGTGCGTCCCAGCGCACATGTTCGGCGAGGCGGGGCCTGCGAGCGC
GGCCACCGAGAATCGGACGGGGGTAGTCTCAAGCTGGCCGGCCTGCTCTGGTGCCTGGCCTCGCGCCGCC
GTGTATCGCCCCGCCCTGGGCGGCAAGGCTGGCCCGGTCGGCACCAGTTGCGTGAGCGGAAAGATGGCCG
CTTCCCGGCCCTGCTGCAGGGAGCTCAAAATGGAGGACGCGGCGCTCGGGAGAGCGGGCGGGTGAGTCAC
CCACACAAAGGAAAAGGGCCTTTCCGTCCTCAGCCGTCGCTTCATGTGACTCCACGGAGTACCGGGCGCC
GTCCAGGCACCTCGATTAGTTCTCGAGCTTTTGGAGTACGTCGTCTTTAGGTTGGGGGGAGGGGTTTTAT
GCGATGGAGTTTCCCCACACTGAGTGGGTGGAGACTGAAGTTAGGCCAGCTTGGCACTTGATGTAATTCT
CCTTGGAATTTGCCCTTTTTGAGTTTGGATCTTGGTTCATTCTCAAGCCTCAGACAGTGGTTCAAAGTTT
TTTTCTTCCATTTCAGGTGTCGTGACCCGGATCTAGCGCCACCATGGAGACGGATGATTTCGCGGAGATA
ATAGATGAGCTCGAGTCCGGACTCAGATCTGGCAGCGGTGGAGGCGATATCATGGTGAGCAAGGGCGAGG
AGCTGTTCACCGGGGTGGTGCCCATCCTGGTCGAGCTGGACGGCGACGTAAACGGCCACAAGTTCAGCGT
GTCCGGCGAGGGCGAGGGCGATGCCACCTACGGCAAGCTGACCCTGAAGTTCATCTGCACCACCGGCAAG
CTGCCCGTGCCCTGGCCCACCCTCGTGACCACCCTGACCTACGGCGTGCAGTGCTTCAGCCGCTACCCCG
ACCACATGAAGCAGCACGACTTCTTCAAGTCCGCCATGCCCGAAGGCTACGTCCAGGAGCGCACCATCTT
CTTCAAGGACGACGGCAACTACAAGACCCGCGCCGAGGTGAAGTTCGAGGGCGACACCCTGGTGAACCGC
ATCGAGCTGAAGGGCATCGACTTCAAGGAGGACGGCAACATCCTGGGGCACAAGCTGGAGTACAACTACA
ACAGCCACAACGTCTATATCATGGCCGACAAGCAGAAGAACGGCATCAAGGCCAACTTCAAGATCCGCCA
CAACATCGAGGACGGCAGCGTGCAGCTCGCCGACCACTACCAGCAGAACACCCCCATCGGCGACGGCCCC
GTGCTGCTGCCCGACAACCACTACCTGAGCACCCAGTCCGCCCTGAGCAAAGACCCCAACGAGAAGCGCG
ATCACATGGTCCTGCTGGAGTTCGTGACCGCCGCCGGGATCACTCTCGGCATGGACGAGCTGTACAAGGG
ATCCGGCAGTGCTGGTGGTAGTGCTGGTGGTAGTGCTGGTGGTAGTGCTGGTGGCAGTGCTGGTGGTAGT
GCTGGTGGTAGTGCTGGTGGCTCTAGAGGAGAAATCGCAAAGAGTCTGAAAGAAATTGCAAAATCCTTGA
AGGAAATAGCGTGGTCACTGAAAGAAATTGCCAAGTCCCTCAAAGGGGGTACCGAGGGCAGAGGAAGTCT
GCTAACATGCGGTGACGTCGAGGAGAATCCTGGCCCAAAGCTTGCCACCATGTGGTATTTTGGCAAGATC
ACCAGACGGGAGTCAGAGCGGTTACTGCTCAATGCAGAGAACCCGAGAGGGACCTTCCTCGTGCGAGAAA
GTGAGACCACGAAAGGTGCCTACTGCCTCTCAGTGTCTGACTTCGACAACGCCAAGGGCCTCAACGTGAA
GCACTACAAGATCCGCAAGCTGGACAGCGGCGGCTTCTACATCACCTCCCGCACCCAGTTCAACAGCCTG
CAGCAGCTGGTGGCCTACTACTCCAAACACGCCGATGGCCTGTGCCACCGCCTCACCACCGTGTGCCTCG
AGCCGCGGTCTGGTCTGCGTTCTGGTTCTGGTGGTGGTATCGATATGGTTTCTAAAGGTGAAGAACTGTT
TACTGGTGTTGTACCGATCCTGGTTGAACTGGACGGCGACGTAAATGGTCATAAATTCTCCGTTTCTGGT
GAGGGCGAGGGTGATGCAACTTATGGCAAGCTGACCCTGAAATTCATTTGCACCACCGGAAAACTGCCGG
TTCCGTGGCCGACCCTGGTGACCACTCTGACCTTTGGCGTACAGTGCTTCTCTCGCTACCCGGATCACAT
GAAACAGCACGACTTTTTCAAATCTGCGATGCCGGAAGGTTACGTACAAGAGCGTACCATCTTCTTCAAA
GATGACGGTAATTACAAAACAAGAGCGGAAGTTAAATTCGAGGGTGACACCCTGGTGAACCGCATCGAAC
TGAAAGGCATCGACTTCAAAGAGGATGGCAACATCCTGGGCCACAAACTGGAATACAACTACAACTCCCA
CAACGTGTACATCATGGCTGATAAGCAGAAGAACGGCATCAAAGCGAACTTCAAAATTCGTCACAACATC
GAAGACGGCTCTGTTCAACTGGCGGATCACTACCAGCAGAACACGCCGATTGGCGACGGCCCGGTTCTGC
TGCCGGATAACCACTATCTGTCCACCCAGTCTGCCCTGTCTAAAGACCCGAACGAGAAACGTGACCATAT
GGTACTGCTGGAATTTGTTACCGCCGCTGGTATCACCCTGGGTATGGACGAACTGTACAAGACCGGTGGC
TCCGCAGGTGGTTCCGCTGGTGGAAGCGCCGGTGGTTCTGCGGGTGGATCTGCTGGAGGTTCTGCAGGAG
GAAGCGCTGGAGGTGGGCGCGCCACCTTGAGAGAAATCGAGGAATTGTTGAGGAAAATCATTGAAGACAG
CGTGCGCAGTGTGGCCGAGCTGGAGGACATTGAGAAGTGGCTGAAGAAAATCTAAGAATTCGATATCAAG
CTTATCGGTAATCAACCTCTGGATTACAAAATTTGTGAAAGATTGACTGGTATTCTTAACTATGTTGCTC
CTTTTACGCTATGTGGATACGCTGCTTTAATGCCTTTGTATCATGCTATTGCTTCCCGTATGGCTTTCAT
TTTCTCCTCCTTGTATAAATCCTGGTTGCTGTCTCTTTATGAGGAGTTGTGGCCCGTTGTCAGGCAACGT
GGCGTGGTGTGCACTGTGTTTGCTGACGCAACCCCCACTGGTTGGGGCATTGCCACCACCTGTCAGCTCC
TTTCCGGGACTTTCGCTTTCCCCCTCCCTATTGCCACGGCGGAACTCATCGCCGCCTGCCTTGCCCGCTG
CTGGACAGGGGCTCGGCTGTTGGGCACTGACAATTCCGTGGTGTTGTCGGGGAAATCATCGTCCTTTCCT
TGGCTGCTCGCCTGTGTTGCCACCTGGATTCTGCGCGGGACGTCCTTCTGCTACGTCCCTTCGGCCCTCA
ATCCAGCGGACCTTCCTTCCCGCGGCCTGCTGCCGGCTCTGCGGCCTCTTCCGCGTCTTCGCCTTCGCCC
TCAGACGAGTCGGATCTCCCTTTGGGCCGCCTCCCCGCATCGATACCGTCGACCTCGAGACCTAGAAAAA
CATGGAGCAATCACAAGTAGCAATACAGCAGCTACCAATGCTGATTGTGCCTGGCTAGAAGCACAAGAGG
AGGAGGAGGTGGGTTTTCCAGTCACACCTCAGGTACCTTTAAGACCAATGACTTACAAGGCAGCTGTAGA
TCTTAGCCACTTTTTAAAAGAAAAGGGGGGACTGGAAGGGCTAATTCACTCCCAACGAAGACAAGATATC
CTTGATCTGTGGATCTACCACACACAAGGCTACTTCCCTGATTGGCAGAACTACACACCAGGGCCAGGGA
TCAGATATCCACTGACCTTTGGATGGTGCTACAAGCTAGTACCAGTTGAGCAAGAGAAGGTAGAAGAAGC
CAATGAAGGAGAGAACACCCGCTTGTTACACCCTGTGAGCCTGCATGGGATGGATGACCCGGAGAGAGAA
GTATTAGAGTGGAGGTTTGACAGCCGCCTAGCATTTCATCACATGGCCCGAGAGCTGCATCCGGACTGTA
CTGGGTCTCTCTGGTTAGACCAGATCTGAGCCTGGGAGCTCTCTGGCTAACTAGGGAACCCACTGCTTAA
GCCTCAATAAAGCTTGCCTTGAGTGCTTCAAGTAGTGTGTGCCCGTCTGTTGTGTGACTCTGGTAACTAG
AGATCCCTCAGACCCTTTTAGTCAGTGTGGAAAATCTCTAGCAGGGCCCGTTTAAACCCGCTGATCAGCC
TCGACTGTGCCTTCTAGTTGCCAGCCATCTGTTGTTTGCCCCTCCCCCGTGCCTTCCTTGACCCTGGAAG
GTGCCACTCCCACTGTCCTTTCCTAATAAAATGAGGAAATTGCATCGCATTGTCTGAGTAGGTGTCATTC
TATTCTGGGGGGTGGGGTGGGGCAGGACAGCAAGGGGGAGGATTGGGAAGACAATAGCAGGCATGCTGGG
GATGCGGTGGGCTCTATGGCTTCTGAGGCGGAAAGAACCAGCTGGGGCTCTAGGGGGTATCCCC
[124 nt withheld, positions 7905-8028]
C
[91 nt withheld, positions 8030-8120]
A
[49 nt withheld, positions 8122-8170]
CCTTTGACGTTGGAGTCCACGTTCTTT
[37 nt withheld, positions 8198-8234]
ACCCTATCTCGGTCTATTCTTTTGATTTATAAGGGATTTTGCCGATTTCGGCCTATTGGTTAAAAAATGA
GCTGATTTAACAAAAATTTAACGCGAATTAATTCTGTGGAATGTGTGTCAGTTAGGGTGTGGAAAGTCCC
CAGGCTCCCCAGCAGGCAGAAGTATGCAAAGCATGCATCTCAATTAGTCAGCAACCAGGTGTGGAAAGTC
CCCAGGCTCCCCAGCAGGCAGAAGTATGCAAAGCATGCATCTCAATTAGTCAGCAACCATAGTCCCGCCC
CTAACTCCGCCCAGTTCCGCCCATTCTCCGCCCCATGGCTGACTAATTTTTTTTATTTATGCAGAGGCCG
AGGCCGCCTCTGCCTCTGAGCTATTCCAGAAGTAGTGAGGAGGCTTTTTTGGAGGCCTAGGCTTTTGCAA
AAAGCTCCCGGGAGCTTGTATATCCATTTTCGGATCTGATCAGCACGTGTTGACAATTAATCATCGGCAT
AGTATATCGGCATAGTATAATACGACAAGGTGAGGAACTAAACCATGGCCAAGTTGACCAGTGCCGTTCC
GGTGCTCACCGCGCGCGACGTCGCCGGAGCGGTCGAGTTCTGGACCGACCGGCTCGGGTTCTCCCGGGAC
TTCGTGGAGGACGACTTCGCCGGTGTGGTCCGGGACGACGTGACCCTGTTCATCAGCGCGGTCCAGGACC
AGGTGGTGCCGGACAACACCCTGGCCTGGGTGTGGGTGCGCGGCCTGGACGAGCTGTACGCCGAGTGGTC
GGAGGTCGTGTCCACGAACTTCCGGGACGCCTCCGGGCCGGCCATGACCGAGATCGGCGAGCAGCCGTGG
GGGCGGGAGTTCGCCCTGCGCGACCCGGCCGGCAACTGCGTGCACTTCGTGGCCGAGGAGCAGGACTGAC
ACGTGCTACGAGATTTCGATTCCACCGCCGCCTTCTATGAAAGGTTGGGCTTCGGAATCGTTTTCCGGGA
CGCCGGCTGGATGATCCTCCAGCGCGGGGATCTCATGCTGGAGTTCTTCGCCCACCCCAACTTGTTTATT
GCAGCTTATAATGGTTACAAATAAAGCAATAGCATCACAAATTTCACAAATAAAGCATTTTTTTCACTGC
ATTCTAGTTGTGGTTTGTCCAAACTCATCAATGTATCTTATCATGTCTGTATACCGTCGACCTCTAGCTA
GAGCTTGGCGTAATCATGGTCATAGCTGTTTCCTGTGTGAAATTGTTATCCGCTCACAATTCCACACAAC
ATACGAGCCGGAAGCATAAAGTGTAAAGCCTGGGGTGCCTAATGAGTGAGCTAACTCACATTAATTGCGT
TGCGCTCACTGCCCGCTTTCCAGTCGGGAAACCTGTCGTGCCAGCTGCATTAATGAATCGGCCAACGCGC
GGGGAGAGGCGGTTTGCGTATTGGGCGCTCTTCCGCTTCCTCGCTCACTGACTCGCTGCGCTCGGTCGTT
CGGCTGCGGCGAGCGGTATCAGCTCACTCAAAGGCGGTAATACGGTTATCCACAGAATCAGGGGATAACG
CAGGAAAGAACATGTGAGCAAAAGGCCAGCAAAAGGCCAGGAACCGTAAAAAGGCCGCGTTGCTGGCGTT
TTTCCATAGGCTCCGCCCCCCTGACGAGCATCACAAAAATCGACGCTCAAGTCAGAGGTGGCGAAACCCG
ACAGGACTATAAAGATACCAGGCGTTTCCCCCTGGAAGCTCCCTCGTGCGCTCTCCTGTTCCGACCCTGC
CGCTTACCGGATACCTGTCCGCCTTTCTCCCTTCGGGAAGCGTGGCGCTTTCTCATAGCTCACGCTGTAG
GTATCTCAGTTCGGTGTAGGTCGTTCGCTCCAAGCTGGGCTGTGTGCACGAACCCCCCGTTCAGCCCGAC
CGCTGCGCCTTATCCGGTAACTATCGTCTTGAGTCCAACCCGGTAAGACACGACTTATCGCCACTGGCAG
CAGCCACTGGTAACAGGATTAGCAGAGCGAGGTATGTAGGCGGTGCTACAGAGTTCTTGAAGTGGTGGCC
TAACTACGGCTACACTAGAAGAACAGTATTTGGTATCTGCGCTCTGCTGAAGCCAGTTACCTTCGGAAAA
AGAGTTGGTAGCTCTTGATCCGGCAAACAAACCACCGCTGGTAGCGGTGGTTTTTTTGTTTGCAAGCAGC
AGATTACGCGCAGAAAAAAAGGATCTCAAGAAGATCCTTTGATCTTTTCTACGGGGTCTGACGCTCAGTG
GAACGAAAACTCACGTTAAGGGATTTTGGTCATGAGATTATCAAAAAGGATCTTCACCTAGATCCTTTTA
AATTAAAAATGAAGTTTTAAATCAATCTAAAGTATATATGAGTAAACTTGGTCTGACAGTTACCAATGCT
TAATCAGTGAGGCACCTATCTCAGCGATCTGTCTATTTCGTTCATCCATAGTTGCCTGACTCCCCGTCGT
GTAGATAACTACGATACGGGAGGGCTTACCATCTGGCCCCAGTGCTGCAATGATACCGCGAGACCCACGC
TCACCGGCTCCAGATTTATCAGCAATAAACCAGCCAGCCGGAAGGGCCGAGCGCAGAAGTGGTCCTGCAA
CTTTATCCGCCTCCATCCAGTCTATTAATTGTTGCCGGGAAGCTAGAGTAAGTAGTTCGCCAGTTAATAG
TTTGCGCAACGTTGTTGCCATTGCTACAGGCATCGTGGTGTCACGCTCGTCGTTTGGTATGGCTTCATTC
AGCTCCGGTTCCCAACGATCAAGGCGAGTTACATGATCCCCCATGTTGTGCAAAAAAGCGGTTAGCTCCT
TCGGTCCTCCGATCGTTGTCAGAAGTAAGTTGGCCGCAGTGTTATCACTCATGGTTATGGCAGCACTGCA
TAATTCTCTTACTGTCATGCCATCCGTAAGATGCTTTTCTGTGACTGGTGAGTACTCAACCAAGTCATTC
TGAGAATAGTGTATGCGGCGACCGAGTTGCTCTTGCCCGGCGTCAATACGGGATAATACCGCGCCACATA
GCAGAACTTTAAAAGTGCTCATCATTGGAAAACGTTCTTCGGGGCGAAAACTCTCAAGGATCTTACCGCT
GTTGAGATCCAGTTCGATGTAACCCACTCGTGCACCCAACTGATCTTCAGCATCTTTTACTTTCACCAGC
GTTTCTGGGTGAGCAAAAACAGGAAGGCAAAATGCCGCAAAAAAGGGAATAAGGGCGACACGGAAATGTT
GAATACTCATACTCTTCCTTTTTCAATATTATTGAAGCATTTATCAGGGTTATTGTCTCATGAGCGGATA
CATATTTGAATGTATTTAGAAAAATAAACAAATAGGGGTTCCGCGCACATTTCCCCGAAAAGTGCCACCT
GAC
Features (pLannotate 1.2.2; 35 found; start..end, strand, type, name):
     31..83      -  misc_feature   bom (fragment): basis of mobility region from pBR322
    238..617     +  enhancer       CMV enhancer: human cytomegalovirus immediate early enhancer
    618..817     +  promoter       CMV promoter: human cytomegalovirus (CMV) immediate early promoter
    835..1015    +  LTR            5' LTR (truncated): truncated 5' long terminal repeat (LTR) from HIV-1
   1062..1187    +  misc_feature   HIV-1 Ψ: packaging signal of human immunodeficiency virus type 1
   1171..1534    +  CDS            HIV-1 gag (fragment): gag protein from human immunodeficiency virus 1; gag
   1680..1913    +  misc_feature   RRE: The Rev response element (RRE) of HIV-1 allows for Rev-dependent mRNA export from the nucleus to the cytoplasm.
   2290..2390    +  CDS            Rev (fragment): human immunodeficiency virus 1 (HIV-1) Rev protein; rev; enhances nuclear export of unspliced and incompletely spliced viral mRNAs
   2440..2557    +  misc_feature   cPPT/CTS: central polypurine tract and central termination sequence of HIV-1
   2782..2993    +  promoter       EF-1α core promoter: core promoter for human elongation factor EF-1α
   2994..3107    +  intron         EF-1α intron A (fragment): intron upstream of the start codon of human EF-1α
   3733..3936    +  intron         EF-1α intron A: truncated intron upstream of the start codon of human EF-1α
   3991..4476    +  CDS            cEGFP (fragment): cEGFP is a basic (constitutively fluorescent) green fluorescent protein published in 2008, derived from Aequorea victoria.
   4489..6063    +  CDS            GCaMP2: GCaMP2 is a basic (constitutively fluorescent) green fluorescent protein published in 2006, derived from Aequorea victoria.
   6286..6307    +  misc_feature   MCS (fragment): pBluescript multiple cloning site
   6310..6898    +  misc_feature   WPRE: woodchuck hepatitis virus posttranscriptional regulatory element
   6835..7416    +  CDS            nef (fragment): NEF_HV1H2 - Experimental evidence at protein level: Swiss-Prot protein existence level 1. Extracellular Nef protein targets CD4(+) T-lymphocytes for apoptosis by interacting with CXCR4 surface receptors. From Human immunodeficiency virus type 1 group M subtype B (isolate HXB2) (HIV-1).
   7423..7603    +  LTR            5' LTR (truncated): truncated 5' long terminal repeat (LTR) from HIV-1
   7635..7859    +  polyA_signal   bGH poly(A) signal: bovine growth hormone polyadenylation signal
   7863..7884    +  promoter       SV40 promoter (fragment): SV40 enhancer and early promoter
   7905..8333    +  rep_origin     f1 ori (sequence partly withheld): f1 bacteriophage origin of replication; arrow indicates direction of (+) strand synthesis
   8360..8431    +  promoter       SV40 promoter (fragment): SV40 enhancer and early promoter
   8432..8503    +  promoter       SV40 promoter (fragment): SV40 enhancer and early promoter
   8507..8641    +  rep_origin     SV40 ori: SV40 origin of replication
   8703..8750    +  promoter       EM7 promoter: synthetic bacterial promoter&nbsp
   8769..9143    +  CDS            BleoR: antibiotic-binding protein; Sh ble from Streptoalloteichus hindustanus; confers resistance to bleomycin, phleomycin, and Zeocin™
   9153..9278    +  CDS            ble (fragment): BLE_KLEPN - Experimental evidence at protein level: Swiss-Prot protein existence level 1. Binding protein with a strong affinity to the bleomycin family of antibiotics. Binds to CL990; an antimitotic-antibiotic compound. From Klebsiella pneumoniae.
   9273..9394    +  polyA_signal   SV40 poly(A) signal: SV40 polyadenylation signal
   9465..9487    -  protein_bind   lac operator (fragment): The lac repressor binds to the lac operator to inhibit transcription in E. coli. This inhibition can be relieved by adding lactose or isopropyl-β-D-thiogalactopyranoside (IPTG). lac repressor encoded by lacI
   9491..9521    -  promoter       lac promoter: promoter for the E. coli lac operon
   9536..9557    -  protein_bind   CAP binding site: CAP binding activates transcription in the presence of cAMP. E. coli catabolite activator protein
   9570..9662    -  CDS            lacI (fragment): lac repressor; lacI; The lac repressor binds to the lac operator to inhibit transcription in E. coli. This inhibition can be relieved by adding lactose or isopropyl-β-D-thiogalactopyranoside (IPTG).
   9845..10433   -  rep_origin     ori: high-copy-number ColE1/pMB1/pBR322/pUC origin of replication
  10604..11464   -  CDS            AmpR: β-lactamase; bla; confers resistance to ampicillin, carbenicillin, and related antibiotics
  11465..11569   -  promoter       AmpR promoter: bla
