[The description below was written by a language model from this plasmid's Addgene catalogue record and pLannotate feature annotations shown in this document.]
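Description:
lenti-fullef1a-mutFAKSPARK2 is an HIV-1-based lentiviral transfer plasmid of about 11.6 kb for mammalian expression of a tyrosine-to-phenylalanine mutant of the FAKSPARK2 sensor. It is maintained in E. coli through a high-copy ColE1/pUC origin with ampicillin resistance, and the backbone also carries an f1 origin. A CMV enhancer/promoter fused to a truncated 5' LTR drives the viral genomic RNA. This is followed by the Ψ packaging signal with a gag fragment, the RRE for Rev-dependent nuclear export, and the cPPT/CTS. A second truncated LTR and a bGH polyadenylation signal close the viral unit. Outside the LTRs sits an SV40 promoter/EM7-driven BleoR (Zeocin resistance) cassette with an SV40 poly(A) signal. Because it lies outside the packaged region, it would not be transferred to transduced cells.

The payload is a 2,356 bp insert expressed from the human EF-1α promoter. The annotation shows the core promoter plus intron A sequence, consistent with the "full" EF-1α in the name, and a WPRE downstream enhances transcript expression. The automated annotation labels the coding region as a cEGFP fragment followed by "GCaMP2". These labels are best read as similarity hits to GFP-derived sequence in the sensor rather than as evidence of a calcium indicator, and the record does not describe the sensor's domain architecture. The associated work concerns focal adhesion kinase activity during cell migration, so the Tyr-to-Phe version plausibly serves as a non-phosphorylatable control for the FAK activity reporter, although the record states only that it is the mutant form. The sequencing-derived and depositor sequences differ by about 21 nt, apparently within the SV40 promoter region, and are otherwise annotated identically.
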