Addgene plasmid #195266: lenti-fullef1a-mutFAKSPARK2
Purpose: express Tyr to Phe mutant FAKSPARK2 in a lenti vector
Depositing lab: Xiaokun Shu. Depositing organization: University of California, San Francisco (UCSF). Publication: Polarized focal adhesion kinase activity within a focal adhesion during cell migration. Li X, Combs JD 3rd, Salaita K, Shu X. Nat Chem Biol. 2023 Jun 22. doi: 10.1038/s41589-023-01353-y. PubMed 37349581.
Backbone
  Vector backbone: lenti vector
  Vector type: Mammalian Expression, Lentiviral
Growth in bacteria
  Bacterial resistance: Ampicillin, 100 μg/mL
  Growth temperature: 37°C
  Growth strain: NEB Stable
  Copy number: High Copy
Gene/Insert
  Gene/Insert name: Tyr to Phe mutant FAKSPARK2 sensor
  Insert size (bp): 2356
  Promoter: ef1a
  Cloning method: Restriction Enzyme; 5′ cloning site AgeI (destroyed during cloning); 3′ cloning site EcoRI (unknown if destroyed)
  Sequencing primers: 5′ ef1aF; 3′ wprer
Terms and licenses: Academic/Nonprofit Terms; Industry Terms: Not Available to Industry
How to cite: lenti-fullef1a-mutFAKSPARK2 was a gift from Xiaokun Shu (Addgene plasmid # 195266 ; http://n2t.net/addgene:195266 ; RRID:Addgene_195266)
